>Addgene plasmid #158618 | pSWD55 | addgene full sequence | sequence record 310722 | Addgene NGS Result
CCACCGCGGTGGCGGCCGCCCCGGCCAGCCTCGCAGAGCAGGATTCCCGTTGAGCACCGCCAGGTGCGAA
TAAGGGACAGTGAAGAAGGAACACCCGCTCGCGGGTGGGCCTACTTCACCTATCCTGCCCGGCTGACGCC
GTTGGATACACCAAGGAAAGTCTACACGAACCCTTTGGCAAAATCCTGTATATCGTGCGAAAAAGGATGG
ATATACCGAAAAAATCGCTATAATGACCCCGAAGCAGGGTTATGCAGCGGAAAAGATCCGTCGACGGCCG
CTCTAGAACTAGTGGATCCAAATAAAACGAAAGGCTCAGTCGAAAGACTGGGCCTTTCGTTTTATCTGTT
GTTTGTCGCATTATACGCAAGGCGACAAGGTGCTGATGCCGCTGGCGATTCAGGTTCATCATGCCGTTTG
TGATGGCTTCCATGTCGGCAGAATGCTTAATGAATTACAACAGTTTTTATATAAGCTTAGCGCTACCGGA
CTCAGATCCAGATCGAAATGTACCGGCTGAACTGGTGGAAGCACGTTGAGCCTCGTCAAGGACTCATGAA
GCGCGTCCCTGCTCTCAGTCGCCTGCTCGTTACGCCTGAGGTGTCAAAACACCGTCTGTTCATTTGGCTA
GACGCTAGAGTTCTTCCGGATCACAAGCTCCAGGTCGTTACACTCGATGACGACTGCTCATTCGGAGTTT
TACACTCAAGGTTCCACGAGGTGTGGGCTCTTGCAGCGGGGTCGTGGCACGGCTCAGGCAATGATCCGCG
CTACACCATCTCCACCACCTTCGAGACCTTCCCCTTCCCGGAAGGCCTGACGCCCAACATAGCCGCCGTC
GACTATGAGGGCGACCCGCGCGCCCAGGCCATCGCCGCGGCGGCGGCCGAGCTGAACCGGCTGCGGGAAG
CCTGGCTCAATCCGCCCGACCTGGTGCGGATCGAGCCCGAGGTCGTGCCCGGCTATCCCGACCGCGTGCT
GCCCGTCAGCCCCGAGGCGGGCGCCGAGCTGAAGAAGCGCACCCTGACCAACCTCTACAACCAGCGCCCG
GCCTGGCTGGACATGGCCCACCAGCGCCTGGACGCCGCCGTCGCCGCCGCCTACGGCTGGCCCGACGGCC
TGACCGACGACGAGATCCTGGAGCGCCTGTTCGCCCTCAACCAGGAGCGCGCGGCGGCGGGGCGGTAGGT
TAGACCCCTCCAAAACCCCGACCTCCCCGGCGAAGGCCGGGGTCCAGTTACATCCGGAACGCTTGGAGTG
GGCCCGCCTACGGCCTCGACCAACCCGCAGTCGGCAAGGGGTTCGATCTGGACCCCGGCATTCGCCGGGG
AGGTCGGCAGAGAGGTCAGAACCGCGTCTTGCAGCCCTGCTTCAGATGAACCCCGCGCAGGAAGCCGCGG
CGGGCCAGGCCGGCGTCGACGGCGGCGTTCATCTGGCGGTCGGCGGGGGCAGCGCCGGTGACTTCGCGCA
CCAGGCCCCGGAACGGGATGATGCTGTTGATCAGGGTCTTGCCACCGGCCTCGGCCAGCTTGCCGGCTCG
GTTTTCGGCGTACTCGGCGCCGACCTTGTAGTCGGGCCCCAGCGCCGCGTTCAGCGCCTTCACCTCATTG
GCCAGGGCCTGGCAGGACTTCAGACCCGCGAGGCTGTAGGGGTCGTCAAAGGCCTTGGCCAGGACCGGCG
GCACCTCGCGCTTGGACAGGCCGACGTCGCGCACCGGCTGGGTGCCGATGTCGACGGCCTTCTTGCCCGC
CTCGCCCCAGCGGCCGGACGGTTCCTCGGGCTTGGCCGGCGGCTTGACCTGGGCGTGGGCGCTGGAGGCC
AGCAGCACGGCGGCGGCTCCGGCCATGATCAGCAGCTTGTTCGGCATCAAAAGCGCCCTCCCGACAAAAC
ACGCCACGGGAACGGCAAGCCTCGCCGCCGGTTCCCGCCCGCAAGTCCCTCGGCACGAACTCTAAGGCCT
GCGCACGATCCATCGCCACCACAAAGCGTGTCATCCCGGCCGAAGCGCAGCGGAGAGCCGGGACCCAGGG
CCACAAGCACGGCGCTTCGTCACCCCCTGGGTCCCGGATAGCGCTCCGCGCTTCCGGGATGACACGGGTT
TAAGCACTTGGGTGAGAAGCCCTAGTTCGGCGCGCCGCCCGCTTCCAGGTCGAACGCGGCGTCGAAGGCG
TCGTCGCCAGGAACCGTCCCTTCCAGGGCGGCGTCGAACAGGTCTTCGAGCGATGACCAGATGAAGGCCA
TCTGCTCCATGATCGTCGGGACGCTGGCCGGATCGAAGCCGGGGTAGAGGTCTTCCACCAGCCACAGGCC
CGTGCCGGGATCGAAGGCGAAGCGGCAGCCGATCAGGCGGAACTGGGCGCGGGCCATGGTCTCGAACAGG
GCCGTCAGGTCGCGGGCGGCGTCCAGGTCGTCGTGGTCCAGCACCAGGCAGCGGATCTGCAGCCAGCCGT
GGTCGGGCAGCAGGTAGAAGGCGCCCTCGTCCTGATCCTCGCCCGAAACCTCCAGCCCCCGGTCGATGGC
TTCGACGACATAGCCGGCCGCGCGGCAGGTGTCGGTGAGCGCGGCCAGCAGGGCGGCTTCCTGGTCAGGG
GTCAGGTCGGTCATGGGCAAGAGGTCCAGGTCGTGGTTTGTCGGCGGCTTCTAGCATGGACCGCCCGCGC
CCGTGAGGCCGAGGATTTCGCGCTGGTCAGACAACCTACTTGCCGTCCCCACATGTTAGCGCTACCAAGT
GCCGACGAACGCGCGCCGCCGACGGTGTCGGCGCTTCAGACGCTCGAGTTTTGGGGAGACGACCATATGC
CTGCAGGCGCCTTAATTAATATGCATGGTACCTTAAGATCTCGAATGAGCAAGGGCGAGGAGCTGTTCAC
CGGGGTGGTGCCCATCCTGGTCGAGCTGGACGGCGACGTAAACGGCCACAAGTTCAGCGTCCGCGGCGAG
GGCGAGGGCGATGCCACCAACGGCAAGCTGACCCTGAAGTTCATCTGCACCACCGGCAAGCTGCCCGTGC
CCTGGCCCACCCTCGTGACCACCTTCGGCTACGGCGTGGCCTGCTTCAGCCGCTACCCCGACCACATGAA
GCAGCACGACTTCTTCAAGTCCGCCATGCCCGAAGGCTACGTCCAGGAGCGCACCATCTCTTTCAAGGAC
GACGGTACCTACAAGACCCGCGCCGAGGTGAAGTTCGAGGGCGACACCCTGGTGAACCGCATCGAGCTGA
AGGGCATCGACTTCAAGGAGGACGGCAACATCCTGGGGCACAAGCTGGAGTACAACTTCAACAGCCACTA
CGTCTATATCACGGCCGACAAGCAGAAGAACTGCATCAAGGCTAACTTCAAGATCCGCCACAACGTTGAG
GACGGCAGCGTGCAGCTCGCCGACCACTACCAGCAGAACACCCCCATCGGCGACGGCCCCGTGCTGCTGC
CCGACAACCACTACCTGAGCCATCAGTCCAAGCTGAGCAAAGACCCCAACGAGAAGCGCGATCACATGGT
CCTGCTGGAGTTCGTGACCGCCGCCCTGGAAAGCGGCGGCGAAGATCCGATGGTGAGCGTGTCGGACGTC
CCGCGCGATCTCGAAGTGGTCGCGGCGACGCCGACGTCGCTGCTGATCTCGTGGGATGCCCCCGCCGTCA
CCGTGCGGTATTATCGCATCACGTATGGGGAAACCGGCGGCAACTCGCCGGTGCAGGAGTTTACCGTGCC
GGGCTCCAAGTCCACCGCGACGATCTCCGGGCTCAAGCCGGGCGTGGACTACACCATCACCGTGTACGCC
GTGACCGGGCGGGGGGACTCCCCCGCGTCCTCGAAGCCGATCTCCATCAACTATCGCACCTCTAAGGGCG
AAGAGCTGATCAAGGAAAATATGCGTATGAAGGTGGTCATGGAAGGTTCGGTCAACGGCCACCAATTCAA
ATGCACAGGTGAAGGAGAAGGCAGACCGTACGAGGGAGTGCAAACCATGAGGATCAAAGTCATCGAGGGA
GGACCCCTGCCATTTGCCTTTGACATTCTTGCCACGTCGTTCATGTATGGCAGCCGTACCTTTATCAAGT
ACCCGGCCGACATCCCTGATTTCTTTAAACAGTCCTTTCCTGAGGGTTTTACTTGGGAAAGAGTTACGAG
ATACGAAGATGGTGGAGTCGTCACCGTCACGCAGGACACCAGCCTTGAGGATGGCGAGCTCGTCTACAAC
GTCAAGGTCAGAGGGGTAAACTTTCCCTCCAATGGTCCCGTGATGCAGAAGAAGACCAAGGGTTGGGAGC
CTAATACAGAGATGATGTATCCAGCAGATGGTGGTCTGAGAGGATACACTGACATCGCACTGAAAGTTGA
TGGTGGTGGCCATCTGCACTGCAACTTCGTGACAACTTACAGGTCAAAAAAGACCGTCGGGAACATCAAG
ATGCCCGGTGTCCATGCCGTTGATCACCGCCTGGAAAGGATCGAGGAGAGTGACAATGAAACCTACGTAG
TGCAAAGAGAAGTGGCAGTTGCCAAATACAGCAACCTTGGTGGTGGCATGGACGAGCTGTACAAGTAAAG
CTGCAGCCCGGGGGATCCACTAGTTCTAGAGCGGCCATTCACTGGCCGTCGTTTTACAACGTCGTGACTG
GGAAAACCCTGGCGTTACCCAACTTAATCGCCTTGCAGCACATCCCCCTTTCGCCAGCGGTATCAGCTCA
CTCAAAGGCGGTAATACGGTTATCCACAGAATCAGGGGATAACGCAGGAAAGAACATGTGAGCAAAAGGC
CAGCAAAAGGCCAGGAACCGTAAAAAGGCCGCGTTGCTGGCGTTTTTCCATAGGCTCCGCCCCCCTGACG
AGCATCACAAAAATCGACGCTCAAGTCAGAGGTGGCGAAACCCGACAGGACTATAAAGATACCAGGCGTT
TCCCCCTGGAAGCTCCCTCGTGCGCTCTCCTGTTCCGACCCTGCCGCTTACCGGATACCTGTCCGCCTTT
CTCCCTTCGGGAAGCGTGGCGCTTTCTCATAGCTCACGCTGTAGGTATCTCAGTTCGGTGTAGGTCGTTC
GCTCCAAGCTGGGCTGTGTGCACGAACCCCCCGTTCAGCCCGACCGCTGCGCCTTATCCGGTAACTATCG
TCTTGAGTCCAACCCGGTAAGACACGACTTATCGCCACTGGCAGCAGCCACTGGTAACAGGATTAGCAGA
GCGAGGTATGTAGGCGGTGCTACAGAGTTCTTGAAGTGGTGGCCTAACTACGGCTACACTAGAAGAACAG
TATTTGGTATCTGCGCTCTGCTGAAGCCAGTTACCTTCGGAAAAAGAGTTGGTAGCTCTTGATCCGGCAA
ACAAACCACCGCTGGTAGCGGTGGTTTTTTTGTTTGCAAGCAGCAGATTACGCGCAGAAAAAAAGGATCT
CAAGAAGATCCTTTGATCTTTTCTACGGGGTCTGACGCTCAGTGGAACGAAAACTCACGTTAAGGGATTT
TGGTCATCGAACCCCAGAGTCCCGGCTAGATCACGCAACTGGTCCAGAACCTTGACCGAACGCAGCGGTG
GTAACGGCGCAGTGGCGGTTTTCATGGCTTGTTATGACTGTTTTTTTGGGGTACCGTCTATGCCTCGGGC
ATCCAAGCAGCAAGCGCGTTACGCCGTGGGTCGATGTTTGATGTTATGGAGCAGCAACGATGTTACGCAG
CAGGGCAGTCGCCCTAAAACAAAGTTAAACATCATGAGGAGGTAACGTCATGGAGAAAAAAATCACTGGA
TATACCACCGTTGATATATCCCAATGGCATCGTAAAGAACATTTTGAGGCATTTCAGTCAGTTGCTCAAT
GTACCTATAACCAGACCGTTCAGCTGGATATTACGGCCTTTTTAAAGACCGTAAAGAAAAATAAGCACAA
GTTTTATCCGGCCTTTATTCACATTCTTGCCCGCCTGATGAATGCTCATCCGGAATTCCGTATGGCAATG
AAAGACGGTGAGCTGGTGATATGGGATAGTGTTCACCCTTGTTACACCGTTTTCCATGAGCAAACTGAAA
CGTTTTCATCGCTCTGGAGTGAATACCACGACGATTTCCGGCAGTTTCTACACATATATTCGCAAGATGT
GGCGTGTTACGGTGAAAACCTGGCCTATTTCCCTAAAGGGTTTATTGAGAATATGTTTTTCGTCTCAGCC
AATCCCTGGGTGAGTTTCACCAGTTTTGATTTAAACGTGGCCAATATGGACAACTTCTTCGCCCCCGTTT
TCACCATGGGCAAATATTATACGCAAGGCGACAAGGTGCTGATGCCGCTGGCGATTCAGGTTCATCATGC
CGTTTGTGATGGCTTCCATGTCGGCAGAATGCTTAATGAATTACAACAGTACTGCGATGAGTGGCAGGGC
GGGGCGTAACCTAGGCATGATGATATATTTTTATCTTGTGCAATGTAACATCAGAGATTTTGAGACACAA
CGTGGCTTTCCCCCCCCCCC
Features (pLannotate 1.2.2; 15 found; start..end, strand, type, name):
      1..19      +  misc_feature   MCS (fragment): pBluescript multiple cloning site
     21..130     -  oriT           oriT: incP origin of transfer
    275..299     +  misc_feature   MCS (fragment): pBluescript multiple cloning site
    299..345     +  terminator     rrnB T1 terminator: transcription terminator T1 from the E. coli rrnB gene
    360..464     +  CDS            CmR (fragment): chloramphenicol acetyltransferase; cat; confers resistance to chloramphenicol
    478..498     +  misc_feature   MCS (fragment): multiple cloning site
   2846..3525    +  CDS            mClover3 (fragment): bright green-yellow fluorescent protein derived from mClover2, with improved photostability (Bajar et al., 2003) mammalian codon-optimized
   3508..3840    +  CDS            FN1 (fragment): FINC_HUMAN - Also known as FN. Experimental evidence at protein level: Swiss-Prot protein existence level 1. [Anastellin]: Binds fibronectin and induces fibril formation. This fibronectin polymer, named superfibronectin, exhibits enhanced adhesive properties. Both anastellin and superfibronectin inhibit tumor growth, angiogenesis and metastasis. Anastellin activates p38 MAPK and inhibits lysophospholipid signaling. From Homo sapiens (Human).
   3841..4545    +  CDS            mRuby3: mRuby3 is a basic (constitutively fluorescent) red fluorescent protein published in 2016, derived from Entacmaea quadricolor. It has low acid sensitivity.
   4551..4586    -  misc_feature   MCS (fragment): pBluescript multiple cloning site
   4587..4678    +  CDS            lacZα (fragment): LacZα fragment of β-galactosidase; lacZ fragment
   4805..5393    -  rep_origin     ori: high-copy-number ColE1/pMB1/pBR322/pUC origin of replication
   5490..5555    -  CDS            int (fragment): INT2_ECOLX - Protein inferred from homology: Swiss-Prot protein existence level 3. Putative integrase believed to be involved in the insertion of antibiotic resistance genes into plasmids and transposons. From Escherichia coli.
   5647..5721    +  ncRNA          AAC AAD leader: Accession: RF02912 - putative aminoglycoside riboswitch / attI site
   5720..6379    +  CDS            CmR: chloramphenicol acetyltransferase; cat; confers resistance to chloramphenicol
