[The description below was written by a language model from this plasmid's Addgene catalogue record and pLannotate feature annotations shown in this document.]
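Description:
pSWD55 is a bacterial expression plasmid of about 6.46 kb built on the pXCFPC-6 backbone, one of a published set of vectors designed for vanillate- or xylose-inducible gene expression in Caulobacter crescentus. It is propagated in E. coli at high copy from a ColE1/pUC-type origin and selected with chloramphenicol through a full-length chloramphenicol acetyltransferase gene. That gene is preceded by integron-derived remnants (an integrase fragment and an aminoglycoside-resistance leader/attI region). An incP oriT allows the plasmid to be mobilised by conjugation into a recipient host. An rrnB T1 terminator, fragments of multiple cloning sites, a lacZα remnant and a short second CmR fragment are also annotated as backbone residue.

The payload is a synthetic insert of about 1.7 kb, assembled by Gibson cloning, that encodes a single fusion protein: mClover3 as the green FRET donor, the tenth type III unit of human fibronectin as a compact structured spacer, and mRuby3 as the red acceptor. The catalogue lists a xylose-inducible promoter. The feature table does not annotate it, and a stretch of more than 2 kb upstream of mClover3 carries no annotation, so the promoter and associated xylose-locus sequence presumably lie there. Because the two fluorophores are held apart by a domain of fixed size, the fusion should give a defined, signal-independent energy-transfer value. The construct is described as the "short" fibronectin FRET standard, which suggests it serves as a calibration reference. The associated work concerned the design of a histidine kinase FRET sensor for detecting signal integration in living bacteria.
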