Addgene plasmid #158618: pSWD55
Purpose: Short Fibronectin FRET standard
Depositing lab: Seth Childers. Depositing organization: University of Pittsburgh (University, School of Medicine, and Cancer Institute). Publication: Design of a Histidine Kinase FRET Sensor to Detect Complex Signal Integration within Living Bacteria. Duvall SW, Childers WS. ACS Sens. 2020 Jun 26;5(6):1589-1596. doi: 10.1021/acssensors.0c00008. Epub 2020 Jun 16. PubMed 32495620.
Backbone
  Vector backbone: pXCFPC-6
  Backbone size w/o insert (bp): 4828
  Total vector size (bp): 6461
  Vector type: Bacterial Expression
Growth in bacteria
  Bacterial resistance: Chloramphenicol, 25 μg/mL
  Growth temperature: 37°C
  Growth strain: DH5alpha
  Copy number: High Copy
Gene/Insert
  Gene/Insert name: Short FRET Standard (alt name: mClover3-Fibronectin Unit 10-mRuby3)
  Species: Synthetic
  Insert size (bp): 1701
  Promoter: Xylose
  Cloning method: Gibson Cloning
  Sequencing primers: 5′ CCCACATGTTAGCGCTACCAAGTGC; 3′ GCCAGGGTTTTCCCAGTCACGA
Terms and licenses: Academic/Nonprofit Terms; Industry Terms: Not Available to Industry
Depositor comments: Vector from Martin Thanbichler PM ID 17959646 "A comprehensive set of plasmids for vanillate- and xylose-inducible gene expression in Caulobacter crescentus".
How to cite: pSWD55 was a gift from Seth Childers (Addgene plasmid # 158618 ; http://n2t.net/addgene:158618 ; RRID:Addgene_158618)
